>Addgene plasmid #173534 | pICSL86977OD:PITG_13093 | addgene full sequence | sequence record 342340 | Addgene NGS Result
CGCCCGCGACACGACAAAGGCCGCTTGTAGCCTTCCATCCGTGACCTCAATGCGCTGCTTAACCAGCTCC
ACCAGGTCGGCGGTGGCCCATATGTCGTAAGGGCTTGGCTGCACCGGAATCAGCACGAAGTCGGCTGCCT
TGATCGCGGACACAGCCAAGTCCGCCGCCTGGGGCGCTCCGTCGATCACTACGAAGTCGCGCCGGCCGAT
GGCCTTCACGTCGCGGTCAATCGTCGGGCGGTCGATGCCGACAACGGTTAGCGGTTGATCTTCCCGCACG
GCCGCCCAATCGCGGGCACTGCCCTGGGGATCGGAATCGACTAACAGAACATCGGCCCCGGCGAGTTGCA
GGGCGCGGGCTAGATGGGTTGCGATGGTCGTCTTGCCTGACCCGCCTTTCTGGTTAAGTACAGCGATAAC
CTTCATGCGTTCCCCTTGCGTATTTGTTTATTTACTCATCGCATCATATACGCAGCGACCGCATGACGCA
AGCTGTTTTACTCAAATACACATCACCTTTTTAGACGGCGGCGCTCGGTTTCTTCAGCGGCCAAGCTGGC
CGGCCAGGCCGCCAGCTTGGCATCAGACAAACCGGCCAGGATTTCATGCAGCCGCACGGCTGACTCCCGA
GGGGAACCCTGTGGTTGGCATGCACATACAAATGGACGAACGGATAAACCTTTTCACGCCCTTTTAAATA
TCCGATTATTCTAATAAACGCTCTTTTCTCTTAGGTTTACCCGCCAATATATCCTGTCAAACACTGATAG
TTTAAACGGATCACTTCGTGTCCCTCGGTCACATGTGCATCCTCTAGTAGCGGTCCTGCTGAGCCTCGAC
ATGTTGTCGCAAAATTCGCCCTGGACCCGCCCAACGATTTGTCGTCACTGTCAAGGTTTGACCTGCACTT
CATTTGGGGCCCACATACACCAAAAAAATGCTGCATAATTCTCGGGGCAGCAAGTCGGTTACCCGGCCGC
CGTGCTGGACCGGGTTGAATGGTGCCCGTAACTTTCGGTAGAGCGGACGGCCAATACTCAACTTCAAGGA
ATCTCACCCATGCGCGCCGGCGGGGAACCGGAGTTCCCTTCAGTGAGCGTTATTAGTTCGCCGCTCGGTG
TGTCGTAGATACTAGCCCCTGGGGCACTTTTGAAATTTGAATAAGATTTATGTAATCAGTCTTTTAGGTT
TGACCGGTTCTGCCGCTTTTTTTAAAATTGGATTTGTAATAATAAAACGCAATTGTTTGTTATTGTGGCG
CTCTATCATAGATGTCGCTATAAACCTATTCAGCACAATATATTGTTTTCATTTTAATATTGTACATATA
AGTAGTAGGGTACAATCAGTAAATTGAACGGAGAATATTATTCATAAAAATACGATAGTAACGGGTGATA
TATTCATTAGAATGAACCGAAACCGGCGGTAAGGATCTGAGCTACACATGCTCAGGTTTTTTACAACGTG
CACAACAGAATTGAAAGCAAATATCATGCGATCATAGGCTTCTCGCATATCTCATTAAAGCAGGACAAGC
TCAGTCCACAGTCTGAAGCTTAGACTTCCACCTAGGGTGGTTCTTCTTCCAAAGCTCCAAGTAAGCCTTC
CACAATCCGTACTGAGGGTTCTCTCCGATAGTCCTGTCCAACTTCTGCTGAGTCAAGTACTTGAACACCT
TGTCAGGGTCGATGTTCCTCTTCATGATAGACTGACCGATTCCGTCGTTGTAGATGAATGGAGACTGGTA
CTTCACGTTTGCAGCGTCCCACTTGTCCTTCAACACGTCCTTAGTCTTAGCGTTCAACTTCTCCACAGCA
GCCAAAGAAGTCATTGTATCGATAATTGTAAATGTAATTGTAATGTTGTTTGTTGTTTGTTGTTGTTGGT
AATTGTTGTAAAAATGAGCTCTTATACTCGAGCGTGTCCTCTCCAAATGAAATGAACTTCCTTATATAGA
GGAAGGGTCTTGCGAAGGATAGTGGGATTGTGCGTCATCCCTTACGTCAGTGGAGATGTCACATCAATCC
ACTTGCTTTGTAGACGTGGTTGGAACCTCTTCTTTTTCCACGATGCTCCTCGTGGGTGGGGGTCCATCTT
TGGGACCACTGTCGGCAGAGAGATCTTGAATGATAGCCTTTCCTTTATCGCAATGATGGCATTTGTAGGA
GCCACCTTCCTTTTCTACTGTCCTTTCGATGAAGTGACAGATAGCTGGGCAATGGAATCCGAGGAGGTTT
CCCGAAATTATCCTTTGTTGAAAAGTCTCAATAGCCCTTTGATCTTCTGAGACTGTATCTTTGACATTTT
TGGAGTAGACCAGAGTGTCGTGCTCCACCATGTTGACGAAGATTTTCTTCTTGTCATTGAGTCGTAAAAG
ACTCTGTATGAACTGTTCGCCAGTCTTGACGGCGAGTTCTGTTAGATCCTCGATTTGAATCTTAGACTCC
ATGCATGGCCTTAGATTCAGTAGGAACTACCTTTTTAGAGACTCCAATCTCTATTACTTGCCTTGGTTTA
TGAAGCAAGCCTTGAATCGTCCATACTGGAATAGTACTTCTGATCTTGAGAAATATGTCTTTCTCTGTGT
TCTTGATGCAATTAGTCCTGAATCTTTTGACTGCATCTTTAACCTTCTTGGGAAGGTATTTGATCTCCTG
GAGATTGTTACTCGGGTAGATCGTCTTGATGAGACTTGCTGCGTAGGCCTCTCTAACCATCTGTGGGTCA
GCATTCTTTCTGAAATTGAAGAGGCTAACCTTCTCATTATCAGTGGTGAACATAGTGTCGTCACCTTCAC
CTTCGAACTTCCTTCCTAGATCGTAAAGATAGAGGAAATCGTCCATTGTAATCTCCGGGGCAAAGGAGAT
CTCTTTTGGGGCTGGATCACTGCTGGGCCTTTTGGTTCCTAGCGTGAGCCAGTGGGCTTTTTGCTTTGGT
GGGCTTGTTAGGGCCTTAGCAAAGCTCTTGGGCTTGAGTTGAGCTTCTCCTTTGGGGATGAAGTTCAACC
TGTCTGTTTGCTGACTTGTTGTGTACGCGTCAGCTGCTGCTCTTGCCTCTGTAATAGTGGCAAATTTCTT
GTGTGCAACTCCGGGAACGCCGTTTGTTGCCGCCTTTGTACAACCCCAGTCATCGTATATACCGGCATGT
GGACCGTTATACACAACGTAGTAGTTGATATGAGGGTGTTGAATACCCGATTCTGCTCTGAGAGGAGCAA
CTGTGCTGTTAAGCTCAGATTTTTGTGGGATTGGAATTCCTCCAAGCTTGAATTCTTGCAGCGCTCCAAT
TCAGCAAGCGTCGATCTAGTAACATAGATGACACCGCGCGCGATAATTTATCCTAGTTTGCGCGCTATAT
TTTGTTTTCTATCGCGTATTAAATGTATAATTGCGGGACTCTAATCATAAAAACCCATCTCATAAATAAC
GTCATGCATTACATGTTAATTATTACATGCTTAACGTAATTCAACAGAAATTATATGATAATCATCGCAA
GACCGGCAACAGGATTCAATCTTAAGAAACTTTATTGCCAAATGTTTGAACGATCTGCTTGACTCTAGAT
CCAGAGTCCCGCTCAAATCTCAGTCACAGGAAGAACAGGTCTAGGAGGAACAGGAAGAGAGAAATCAAGC
TGCCAGAATCCCACATCATGCCAATTTCCATGTTTGAAACCAGCAGCTCTAAGCATTCCCCTAGGAGCAT
AACCAAGAGCCTCATGCATCCTCACAGAAGGATCATTAGGAAGTCCAATCACAGCAACCACAGACTTGAA
ACCCTGAGCCTCCAAAGACTTCAAAAGATGAGTGTAAAGAGTAGATCCAAGACCAGTTCTTTGATGCCTA
GGAGACACGTAAACAGTAGACTCAGCAGTCCAATCGTAAGCATTCCTAGCCTTCCAAGGACCAGCATAAG
CAATACCAGCCACTTCACCATCCACTTCAGCAACAAGCCAAGGATACCTCTCTCTAAGCCTCACAAGATC
ATCAGTCCACTCTTGTGGTTCTTGAGGCTCAGTCCTGAAATTCACAGTAGAAGTCTCAATGTAATGATTC
ACAATAGTGCACACAGCAGGCATATCAGCCTCAGTAGCCCTTCTAATATCAGCAGGCCTTCTTTCAGGAG
ACATGCGAAACGATCCAGATCCGGTGCAGATTATTTGGATTGAGAGTGAATATGAGACTCTAATTGGATA
CCGAGGGGAATTTATGGAACGTCAGTGGAGCATTTTGACAAGAAATATTTGCTAGCTGATAGTGACCTTA
GGCGACTTTTGAACGCGCAATAATGGTTTCTGACGTATGTGCTTAGCTCATTAAACTCCAGAAACCCGCG
GCTGAGTGGCTCCTTCAACGTTGCGGTTCTGTCAGTTCCAAACGTAAAACGGCTTGTCCCGCGTCATCGG
CGGGGGTCATAACGTGACTCCCTTAATTCTCCGCTCCGGATCCGAATTCGGCACAGAGTGTTCAACCCCA
GTACATTAAAAACGTCCGCAATGTGTTATTAAGTTGTCTAAGCGTCAATTTGTTTACACCACAATATATC
CTGCCACCAGCCAGCCAACAGCTCCCCGACCGGCAGCTCGGCACAAAATCACCACTCGATACAGGCAGCC
CATCAACCATGACTACTGTCCGGTCCAACAGATCCGAGCAGGAACCGTAAAAAGGCCGCGTTGCTGGCGT
TTTTCCATAGGCTCCGCCCCCCTGACGAGCATCACAAAAATCGACGCTCAAGTCAGAGGTGGCGAAACCC
GACAGGACTATAAAGATACCAGGCGTTTCCCCCTGGAAGCTCCCTCGTGCGCTCTCCTGTTCCGACCCTG
CCGCTTACCGGATACCTGTCCGCCTTTCTCCCTTCGGGAAGCGTGGCGCTTTCTCATAGCTCACGCTGTA
GGTATCTCAGTTCGGTGTAGGTCGTTCGCTCCAAGCTGGGCTGTGTGCACGAACCCCCCGTTCAGCCCGA
CCGCTGCGCCTTATCCGGTAACTATCGTCTTGAGTCCAACCCGGTAAGACACGACTTATCGCCACTGGCA
GCAGCCACTGGTAACAGGATTAGCAGAGCGAGGTATGTAGGCGGTGCTACAGAGTTCTTGAAGTGGTGGC
CTAACTACGGCTACACTAGAAGAACAGTATTTGGTATCTGCGCTCTGCTGAAGCCAGTTACCTTCGGAAA
AAGAGTTGGTAGCTCTTGATCCGGCAAACAAACCACCGCTGGTAGCGGTGGTTTTTTTGTTTGCAAGCAG
CAGATTACGCGCAGAAAAAAAGGATCTCAAGAAGATCCTTTGATCTTTTCTACGGGGTCTGACGCTCAGT
GGAACGAAAACTCACGTTAAGGGATTTTGGTCATGAGATTATCAAAAAGGATCTTCACCTAGATCCTTTT
AAATTAAAAATGAAGTTTTAAATCAATCTAAAGTATATATGAGTAAACTTGGTCTGACAGCTAAAACAAT
TCATCCAGTAAAATATAATATTTTATTTTCTCCCAATCAGGCTTGATCCCCAGTAAGTCAAAAAATAGCT
CGACATACTGTTCTTCCCCGATATCCTCCCTGAGCGACCGGACGCAGAAGGCAATGTCATACCACTTGTC
CGCCCTGCCGCTTCTCCCAAGATCAATAAAGCCACTTACTTTGCCATCTTTCACAAAGATGTTGCTGTCT
CCCAGGTCGCCGTGGGAAAAGACAAGTTCCTCTTCGGGCTTTTCCGTCTTTAAAAAATCATACAGCTCGC
GCGGATCTTTAAATGGAGTGTCCTCTTCCCAGTTTTCGCAATCCACATCGGCCAGATCGTTATTCAGTAA
GTAATCCAATTCGGCTAAGCGGCTGTCTAAGCTATTCGTATAGGGACAATCCGATATGTCGATGGAGTGA
AAGAGCCTGATGCACTCCGCATACAGCTCGATAATCTTTTCAGGGCTTTGTTCATCTTCATACTCTTCCG
AGCAAAGGACGCCATCGGCCTCACTCATGAGCAGATTGCTCCAGCCATCATGCCGTTCAAAGTGCAGGAC
CTTTGGAACAGGCAGCTTTCCTTCCAGCCATAGCATCATGTCCTTTTCCCGTTCCACATCATAGGTGGTC
CCTTTATACCGGCTGTCCGTCATTTTTAAATATAGGTTTTCATTTTCTCCCACCAGCTTATATACCTTAG
CAGGAGACATTCCTTCCGTATCTTTTACGCAGCGGTATTTTTCGATCAGTTTTTTCAATTCCGGTGATAT
TCTCATTTTAGCCATACTCTTCCTTTTTCAATATTATTGAAGCATTTATCAGGGTTATTGTCTCATGAGC
GGATACATATTTGAATGTATTTAGAAAAATAAACAAATAGGGGTTCCGCGCACTCGGAGCCTTGATGTGG
GCGCTTTTTGCAGCTGTTCGGCTGTGCGCTGGCCAGACAGTTATGCACAGGCCAGGCGGGTTTTAAGAGT
TTTAATAAGTTTTAAAGAGTTTTAGGCGGAAAAATCGCCTTTTTTCTCTTTTATATCAGTCACTTACATG
TGTGACCGGTTCCCAATGTACGGCTTTGGGTTCCCAATGTACGGGTTCCGGTTCCCAATGTACGGCTTTG
GGTTCCCAATGTACGTGCTATCCACAGGAAAGAAGCTTTTTCGACCTTTTTCCCCTGCTAGGGCAATTTG
CCCTAGCATCTGCTCCGTACATTAGGAACCGGCGGATGCTTCGCCCTCGATCAGGTTGCGGTAGCGCATG
ACTAGGATCGGGCCAGCCTGCCCCGCCTCCTCCTTCAAATCGTACTCCGGCAGGTCATTTGACCCGATCA
GCTTGCGCACGGTGAAACAGAACTTCTTGAACTCTCCGGCGCTGCCACTGCGTTCGTAGATCGTCTTGAA
CAACCATCTGGCTTCTGCCTTGCCTGCGGCGCGGCGTGCCAGGCGGTAGAGAAAACGGCCGATGCCGGGA
TCGATCAAAAAGTAATCGGGGTGAACCGTCAGCACGTCCGGGTTCTTGCCTTCTGTGATCTCGCGGTACA
TCCAATCAGCTAGCTCGATCTCGATGTACTCCGGCCGCCCGGTTTCGCTCTTTACGATCTTGTAGCGGCT
AATCAAGGCTTCACCCTCGGATACCGTCACCAGGCGGCCGTTCTTGGCCTTCTTCGTACGCTGCATGGCA
ACGTGCGTGGTGTTTAACCGAATGCAGGTTTCTACCAGGTCGTCTTTCTGCTTTCCGCCATCGGCTCGCC
GGCAGAACTTGAGTACGTCCGCAACGTGTGGACGGAACACGCGGCCGGGCTTGTCTCCCTTCCCTTCCCG
GTATCGGTTCATGGATTCGGTTAGATGGGAAACCGCCATCAGTACCAGGTCGTAATCCCACACACTGGCC
ATGCCGGCCGGCCCTGCGGAAACCTCTACGTGCCCGTCTGGAAGCTCGTAGCGGATCACCTCGCCAGCTC
GTCGGTCACGCTTCGACAGACGGAAAACGGCCACGTCCATGATGCTGCGACTATCGCGGGTGCCCACGTC
ATAGAGCATCGGAACGAAAAAATCTGGTTGCTCGTCGCCCTTGGGCGGCTTCCTAATCGACGACGCACCG
GCTGCCGGCGGTTGCCGGGATTCTTTGCGGATTCGATCAGCGGCCGCTTGCCACGATTCACCGGGGCGTG
CTTCTGCCTCGATGCGTTGCCGCTGGGCGGCCTGCGCGGCCTTCAACTTCTCCACCAGGTCATCACCCAG
CGCCGCGCCGATTTGTACCGGGCCGGATGGTTTGCGACCGCTCACGCCGATTCCTCGGGCTTGGGGGTTC
CAGTGCCATTGCAGGGCCGGCAGACAACCCAGCCGCTTACGCCTGGCCAACCGCCCGTTCCTCCACACAT
GGGGCATTCCACGGCGTCGGTGCCTGGTTGTTCTTGATTTTCCATGCCGCCTCCTTTAGCCGCTAAAATT
CATCTACTCATTTATTCATTTGCTCATTTACTCTGGTAGCTGCGCGATGTATTCAGATAGCAGCTCGGTA
ATGGTCTTGCCTTGGCGTACCGCGTACATCTTCAGCTTGGTGTGATCCTCCGCCGGCAACTGAAAGTTGA
CCCGCTTCATGGCTGGCGTGTCTGCCAGGCTGGCCAACGTTGCAGCCTTGCTGCTGCGTGCGCTCGGACG
GCCGGCACTTAGCGTGTTTGTGCTTTTGCTCATTTTCTCTTTACCTCATTAACTCAAATGAGTTTTGATT
TAATTTCAGCGGCCAGCGCCTGGACCTCGCGGGCAGCGTCGCCCTCGGGTTCTGATTCAAGAACGGTTGT
GCCGGCGGCGGCAGTGCCTGGGTAGCTCACGCGCTGCGTGATACGGGACTCAAGAATGGGCAGCTCGTAC
CCGGCCAGCGCCTCGGCAACCTCACCGCCGATGCGCGTGCCTTTGAT
Features (pLannotate 1.2.2; 17 found; start..end, strand, type, name):
    735..759     -  misc_feature   RB T-DNA repeat: right border repeat from nopaline C58 T-DNA
    826..1533    -  terminator     OCS terminator: octopine synthase terminator
   1544..1831    -  CDS            RXLRM_PHYIT (fragment): Experimental evidence at transcript level: Swiss-Prot protein existence level 2. Effector that enhances P.infestans colonization of Nicotiana benthamiana leaves. From Phytophthora infestans (strain T30-4) (Potato late blight fungus).
   1843..1896    -  misc_feature   TMV Ω: translational enhancer from the tobacco mosaic virus 5'-leader sequence (Gallie et al., 1988)
   1925..2270    -  promoter       CaMV 35S promoter: strong constitutive promoter from cauliflower mosaic virus
   1927..1973    -  promoter       minimal CaMV 35S promoter: minimal 35S promoter from cauliflower mosaic virus
   2454..3260    -  CDS            IBMP_CAMVB (fragment): Experimental evidence at protein level: Swiss-Prot protein existence level 1. Enhances the ribosomal termination-reinitiation event leading to the translation of major open reading frames on the polycistronic viral RNAs. From Cauliflower mosaic virus (strain Bari 1) (CaMV).
   3303..3555    -  terminator     NOS terminator: nopaline synthase terminator and poly(A) signal
   3586..4134    -  CDS            bar: PAT_STRHY - Experimental evidence at protein level: Swiss-Prot protein existence level 1. Inactivates phosphinothricin (PPT) by transfer of an acetyl group from acetyl CoA. Can also acetylate demethylphosphinothricin but not PTT or glutamate. This enzyme is an effector of phosphinothricin tripeptide (PTT or bialaphos) resistance. From Streptomyces hygroscopicus. Introduced by genetic manipulation and expressed in glufosinate-tolerant maize by Dekalb Genetics.
   4155..4337    -  promoter       NOS promoter: nopaline synthase promoter NOS promoter
   4532..4556    -  misc_feature   LB T-DNA repeat: left border repeat from nopaline C58 T-DNA
   4692..5280    -  rep_origin     ori: high-copy-number ColE1/pMB1/pBR322/pUC origin of replication
   5451..6245    -  CDS            KanR: aminoglycoside phosphotransferase; aphA-3; confers resistance to kanamycin
   6246..6350    -  promoter       AmpR promoter: bla
   6412..6606    -  rep_origin     pVS1 oriV: origin of replication for the Pseudomonas plasmid pVS1 (Heeb et al., 2000)
   6672..7745    -  CDS            pVS1 RepA: replication protein from the Pseudomonas plasmid pVS1 (Heeb et al., 2000)
   8174..426     -  CDS            pVS1 StaA (across the origin): stability protein from the Pseudomonas plasmid pVS1 (Heeb et al., 2000)
