[The description below was written by a language model from this plasmid's Addgene catalogue record and pLannotate feature annotations shown in this document.]
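Description:
pICSL86977OD:PITG_13093 is a plant binary vector built on the pICSL86977OD backbone for Agrobacterium-mediated transient expression of a Phytophthora infestans protein in plant leaves by agro-infiltration. It carries two replication systems. A high-copy ColE1/pUC-type origin supports propagation in E. coli, while the pVS1 oriV with its RepA replication protein and StaA stability protein maintains the plasmid in Agrobacterium. Bacterial selection is by kanamycin, through an aphA-3 aminoglycoside phosphotransferase gene that the annotation places downstream of the bla (AmpR) promoter.

Two cassettes lie between the nopaline-type left and right T-DNA border repeats. The expression cassette, next to the right border, uses the CaMV 35S promoter followed by the tobacco mosaic virus Ω leader, a translational enhancer. These drive the PITG_13093 coding sequence from strain T30-4, and the cassette ends with the octopine synthase terminator. The feature table matches the insert to a fragment of an RXLR-family effector reported to enhance P. infestans colonisation of Nicotiana benthamiana leaves. No epitope tag or reporter is annotated. A stretch upstream of the annotated 35S promoter is called as a fragment of a CaMV coding sequence, which most likely reflects extended viral promoter sequence rather than an expressed gene. The second cassette, near the left border, places the bar gene (phosphinothricin acetyltransferase) between the NOS promoter and NOS terminator, giving Basta/glufosinate resistance as a plant selectable marker.

The sequenced record is 8,377 nt, slightly shorter than the listed size of the empty backbone, which suggests that cloning replaced a stuffer or dropout element, though the record does not state the cloning sites. The associated work concerns pathogen effectors that counteract an NLR immune receptor network.
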