Addgene plasmid #173534: pICSL86977OD:PITG_13093
Purpose: This is a binary plasmid that can be transferred into Agrobacterium and used to transiently express the protein encoded by the insert in plants by agro-infiltration.
Depositing lab: Sophien Kamoun. Depositing organization: Sainsbury Laboratory, Norwich. Publication: Plant pathogens convergently evolved to counteract redundant nodes of an NLR immune receptor network. Derevnina L, Contreras MP, Adachi H, Upson J, Vergara Cruces A, Xie R, Sklenar J, Menke FLH, Mugford ST, MacLean D, Ma W, Hogenhout SA, Goverse A, Maqbool A, Wu CH, Kamoun S. PLoS Biol. 2021 Aug 23;19(8):e3001136. doi: 10.1371/journal.pbio.3001136. PubMed 34424903.
Backbone
  Vector backbone: pICSL86977OD
  Backbone manufacturer: Youles SynBio plasmids
  Backbone size w/o insert (bp): 8678
  Vector type: Plant Expression
  Selectable markers: Basta
Growth in bacteria
  Bacterial resistance: Kanamycin, 50 μg/mL
  Growth temperature: 37°C
  Growth strain: DH5alpha
  Copy number: High Copy
Gene/Insert
  Gene/Insert name: PITG_13093_T30-4
  Species: Phytophthora infestans
  Promoter: 35S
  Cloning method: Restriction Enzyme; 5′ cloning site unknown (unknown if destroyed); 3′ cloning site unknown (unknown if destroyed)
Terms and licenses: Academic/Nonprofit Terms; Industry Terms: Not Available to Industry
How to cite: pICSL86977OD:PITG_13093 was a gift from Sophien Kamoun (Addgene plasmid # 173534 ; http://n2t.net/addgene:173534 ; RRID:Addgene_173534)
